Addgene plasmid #68620: pMpGWB229
Purpose: (Empty Backbone) Gateway binary vector designed for transgenic research with Marchantia polymorpha as well as other plants
Depositing lab: Takayuki Kohchi. Depositing organization: Kyoto University, Graduate School of Biostudies. Publication: Development of Gateway Binary Vector Series with Four Different Selection Markers for the Liverwort Marchantia polymorpha. Ishizaki K, Nishihama R, Ueda M, Inoue K, Ishida S, Nishimura Y, Shikanai T, Kohchi T. PLoS One. 2015 Sep 25;10(9):e0138876. doi: 10.1371/journal.pone.0138876. eCollection 2015. PONE-D-15-25288 PubMed 26406247.
Backbone
  Vector backbone: pMpGWB200
  Backbone manufacturer: Kohchi Lab., Kyoto University
  Backbone size (bp): 9021
  Modifications to backbone: Coding sequence for tdTomato is cloned downstream of the Gateway cassette.
  Vector type: Plant Expression
  Selectable markers: Gentamicin
  Tag / fusion protein: tdTomato (C terminal on insert)
Growth in bacteria
  Bacterial resistance: Chloramphenicol and Spectinomycin, 25 & 50 μg/mL
  Growth temperature: 37°C
  Growth strain: DB3.1
  Copy number: High Copy
Gene/Insert
  Cloning method: Gateway Cloning
Resource information
  A portion of this plasmid was derived from a plasmid made by: The Gateway cassette was provided by Tsuyoshi Nakagawa at Shimane University, Japan.
Terms and licenses: Academic/Nonprofit Terms; Industry Terms: Not Available to Industry
How to cite: pMpGWB229 was a gift from Takayuki Kohchi (Addgene plasmid # 68620 ; http://n2t.net/addgene:68620 ; RRID:Addgene_68620)
