[The description below was written by a language model from this plasmid's Addgene catalogue record and pLannotate feature annotations shown in this document.]
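Description:
pMpGWB229 is an empty Gateway destination binary vector for Agrobacterium-mediated plant transformation, built on the pMpGWB200 backbone and designed for transgenic work in the liverwort Marchantia polymorpha as well as other plants. The backbone outside the T-DNA carries a ColE1/pMB1-type origin with the pBR322 bom region for high-copy propagation in E. coli. It also carries the pVS1 oriV, RepA and StaA functions, which provide replication and stable maintenance in Agrobacterium. Bacterial selection is by spectinomycin through an aadA (SmR) gene, and the unrecombined vector additionally confers chloramphenicol resistance from the Gateway cassette. Because that cassette encodes the gyrase toxin CcdB, the empty vector must be kept in a ccdB-tolerant strain such as DB3.1.

Two units lie between the nopaline-type right and left T-DNA borders. The first is an attR1–CmR–ccdB–attR2 cassette followed directly by a tdTomato coding sequence and the NOS terminator. An LR reaction with an entry clone replaces the CmR/ccdB segment with the sequence of interest and places it in front of tdTomato as a C-terminal red fluorescent fusion. The feature table shows no plant promoter upstream of attR1, so the entry fragment would apparently need to supply its own promoter, for example a genomic promoter-plus-coding fragment; the record does not state this explicitly. The second unit, in the opposite orientation, is a gentamicin acetyltransferase gene driven by an enhanced CaMV 35S promoter with the CaMV poly(A) signal, which allows gentamicin selection of transformed plants. The vector belongs to a series offering four alternative plant selection markers. It is suited to expression and localisation studies of tdTomato-tagged proteins.
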