Features (pLannotate 1.2.2; 29 found; start..end, strand, type, name):
     54..78      -  misc_feature   RB T-DNA repeat: right border repeat from nopaline C58 T-DNA
    144..298     -  CDS            lacZα (fragment): LacZα fragment of β-galactosidase; lacZ fragment
    323..447     +  protein_bind   attR1: mutant version of attR; recombination site for the Gateway® LR reaction LR Clonase™
    484..514     +  promoter       lac UV5 promoter: E. coli lac promoter with an "up" mutation
    538..567     +  promoter       cat promoter (fragment): promoter of the E. coli cat gene encoding chloramphenicol acetyltransferase
    568..1227    +  CDS            CmR: chloramphenicol acetyltransferase; cat; confers resistance to chloramphenicol
   1406..1564    +  CDS            ccdA (fragment): CCDA_ECO57 - Also known as H, letA. Experimental evidence at protein level: Swiss-Prot protein existence level 1. Antitoxin component of a type II toxin-antitoxin (TA) system which inhibits the post-segregational killing (PSK) of plasmid-free cells, also referred to as a plasmid addiction system. Binds to and blocks the activity of CcdB; will also remove bound CcdB protein from the CcdB-GyrA complex by forming a CcdA-CcdB complex, a process termed rejuvenation. Functions as a transcriptional corepressor for the ccdAB operon, repression also requires CcdB (By similarity). From Escherichia coli
   1569..1874    +  CDS            ccdB: CcdB, a bacterial toxin that poisons DNA gyrase; ccdB; Plasmids containing the ccdB gene cannot be propagated in standard E. coli strains.
   1915..2039    -  protein_bind   attR2: mutant version of attR; recombination site for the Gateway® LR reaction LR Clonase™
   2071..3500    +  CDS            tdTomato (fragment): tandem dimeric (pseudo-monomeric) derivative of DsRed (Shaner et al., 2004) mammalian codon-optimized
   3500..3555    -  misc_feature   MCS: pUC18/19 multiple cloning site
   3561..3813    +  terminator     NOS terminator: nopaline synthase terminator and poly(A) signal
   3869..3891    -  protein_bind   lac operator (fragment): The lac repressor binds to the lac operator to inhibit transcription in E. coli. This inhibition can be relieved by adding lactose or isopropyl-β-D-thiogalactopyranoside (IPTG). lac repressor encoded by lacI
   3895..3925    -  promoter       lac promoter: promoter for the E. coli lac operon
   3940..3961    -  protein_bind   CAP binding site: CAP binding activates transcription in the presence of cAMP. E. coli catabolite activator protein
   4046..4218    -  polyA_signal   CaMV poly(A) signal: cauliflower mosaic virus polyadenylation signal
   4275..4804    -  CDS            GmR (fragment): gentamycin acetyltransferase; aacC1; confers resistance to gentamycin
   4871..5547    -  promoter       CaMV 35S promoter (enhanced): cauliflower mosaic virus 35S promoter with a duplicated enhancer region
   5742..5766    -  misc_feature   LB T-DNA repeat: left border repeat from nopaline C58 T-DNA
   6025..6048    +  promoter       Pc promoter (fragment): intI1 (promoter lies within the coding sequence); class 1 integron promoter
   6224..6280    +  CDS            GmR (fragment): gentamycin acetyltransferase; aacC1; confers resistance to gentamycin
   6291..7078    +  CDS            SmR (fragment): aminoglycoside adenylyltransferase (Murphy, 1985); aadA; confers resistance to spectinomycin and streptomycin
   7324..7912    +  rep_origin     ori: high-copy-number ColE1/pMB1/pBR322/pUC origin of replication
   8098..8238    -  misc_feature   bom: basis of mobility region from pBR322
   8340..8379    -  CDS            rop (fragment): Rop protein, which maintains plasmids at low copy number; rop
   8582..8776    -  rep_origin     pVS1 oriV: origin of replication for the Pseudomonas plasmid pVS1 (Heeb et al., 2000)
   8842..9915    -  CDS            pVS1 RepA: replication protein from the Pseudomonas plasmid pVS1 (Heeb et al., 2000)
  10344..10973   -  CDS            pVS1 StaA: stability protein from the Pseudomonas plasmid pVS1 (Heeb et al., 2000)
  11533..11934   -  CDS            Y4CG_SINFN (fragment): Protein inferred from homology: Swiss-Prot protein existence level 3. From Sinorhizobium fredii (strain NBRC 101917 / NGR234).
>Addgene plasmid #68620 | pMpGWB229 | depositor full sequence | sequence record 128851 | pMpGWB229 sequence 12220 bps
TTTCACGCCCTTTTAAATATCCGATTATTCTAATAAACGCTCTTTTCTCTTAGGTTTACCCGCCAATATA
TCCTGTCAAACACTGATAGTTTAAACTGAAGGCGGGAAACGACAATCTGATCCAAGCTCAAGCTGCTCTA
GCATTCGCCATTCAGGCTGCGCAACTGTTGGGAAGGGCGATCGGTGCGGGCCTCTTCGCTATTACGCCAG
CTGGCGAAAGGGGGATGTGCTGCAAGGCGATTAAGTTGGGTAACGCCAGGGTTTTCCCAGTCACGACGTT
GTAAAACGACGGCCAGTGCCAAGCTTGGGTCTAGAGTTATCAACAAGTTTGTGCAAAAAAGCTGAACGAG
AAACGTAAAATGATATAAATATCAATATATTAAATTAGATTTTGCATAAAAAACAGACTACATAATACTG
TAAAACACAACATATCCAGTCACTATGGCGGCCCCTCGAGGGGCCGCATTAGGCACCCCAGGCTTTACAC
TTTATGCTTCCGGCTCGTATAATGTGTGGATTTTGAGTTAGGATCCGTCGAGATTTTCAGGAGCTAAGGA
AGCTAAAATGGAGAAAAAAATCACTGGATATACCACCGTTGATATATCCCAATGGCATCGTAAAGAACAT
TTTGAGGCATTTCAGTCAGTTGCTCAATGTACCTATAACCAGACCGTTCAGCTGGATATTACGGCCTTTT
TAAAGACCGTAAAGAAAAATAAGCACAAGTTTTATCCGGCCTTTATTCACATTCTTGCCCGCCTGATGAA
TGCTCATCCGGAATTCCGTATGGCAATGAAAGACGGTGAGCTGGTGATATGGGATAGTGTTCACCCTTGT
TACACCGTTTTCCATGAGCAAACTGAAACGTTTTCATCGCTCTGGAGTGAATACCACGACGATTTCCGGC
AGTTTCTACACATATATTCGCAAGATGTGGCGTGTTACGGTGAAAACCTGGCCTATTTCCCTAAAGGGTT
TATTGAGAATATGTTTTTCGTCTCAGCCAATCCCTGGGTGAGTTTCACCAGTTTTGATTTAAACGTGGCC
AATATGGACAACTTCTTCGCCCCCGTTTTCACCATGGGCAAATATTATACGCAAGGCGACAAGGTGCTGA
TGCCGCTGGCGATTCAGGTTCATCATGCCGTTTGTGATGGCTTCCATGTCGGCAGAATGCTTAATGAATT
ACAACAGTACTGCGATGAGTGGCAGGGCGGGGCGTAAAGATCTGGATCCGGCTTACTAAAAGCCAGATAA
CAGTATGCGTATTTGCGCGCTGATTTTTGCGGTATAAGAATATATACTGATATGTATACCCGAAGTATGT
CAAAAAGAGGTATGCTATGAAGCAGCGTATTACAGTGACAGTTGACAGCGACAGCTATCAGTTGCTCAAG
GCATATATGATGTCAATATCTCCGGTCTGGTAAGCACAACCATGCAGAATGAAGCCCGTCGTCTGCGTGC
CGAACGCTGGAAAGCGGAAAATCAGGAAGGGATGGCTGAGGTCGCCCGGTTTATTGAAATGAACGGCTCT
TTTGCTGACGAGAACAGGGGCTGGTGAAATGCAGTTTAAGGTTTACACCTATAAAAGAGAGAGCCGTTAT
CGTCTGTTTGTGGATGTACAGAGTGATATTATTGACACGCCCGGGCGACGGATGGTGATCCCCCTGGCCA
GTGCACGTCTGCTGTCAGATAAAGTCCCCCGTGAACTTTACCCGGTGGTGCATATCGGGGATGAAAGCTG
GCGCATGATGACCACCGATATGGCCAGTGTGCCGGTCTCCGTTATCGGGGAAGAAGTGGCTGATCTCAGC
CACCGCGAAAATGACATCAAAAACGCCATTAACCTGATGTTCTGGGGAATATAAATGTCAGGCTCCCTTA
TACACAGCCAGTCTGCAGGTCGACCATAGTGACTGGATATGTTGTGTTTTACAGTATTATGTAGTCTGTT
TTTTATGCAAAATCTAATTTAATATATTGATATTTATATCATTTTACGTTTCTCGTTCAGCTTTCTTGTA
CAAAGTGGTTGATAACAGCGCTGGAGGCTCCGGTGGGAGCATGGTGAGCAAGGGCGAGGAGGTCATCAAA
GAGTTCATGCGCTTCAAGGTGCGCATGGAGGGCTCCATGAACGGCCACGAGTTCGAGATCGAGGGCGAGG
GCGAGGGCCGCCCCTACGAGGGCACCCAGACCGCCAAGCTGAAGGTGACCAAGGGCGGCCCCCTGCCCTT
CGCCTGGGACATCCTGTCCCCCCAGTTCATGTACGGCTCCAAGGCGTACGTGAAGCACCCCGCCGACATC
CCCGATTACAAGAAGCTGTCCTTCCCCGAGGGCTTCAAGTGGGAGCGCGTGATGAACTTCGAGGACGGCG
GTCTGGTGACCGTGACCCAGGACTCCTCCCTGCAGGACGGCACGCTGATCTACAAGGTGAAGATGCGCGG
CACCAACTTCCCCCCCGACGGCCCCGTAATGCAGAAGAAGACCATGGGCTGGGAGGCCTCCACCGAGCGC
CTGTACCCCCGCGACGGCGTGCTGAAGGGCGAGATCCACCAGGCCCTGAAGCTGAAGGACGGCGGCCACT
ACCTGGTGGAGTTCAAGACCATCTACATGGCCAAGAAGCCCGTGCAACTGCCCGGCTACTACTACGTGGA
CACCAAGCTGGACATCACCTCCCACAACGAGGACTACACCATCGTGGAACAGTACGAGCGCTCCGAGGGC
CGCCACCACCTGTTCCTGGGGCATGGCACCGGCAGCACCGGCAGCGGCAGCTCCGGCACCGCCTCCTCCG
AGGACAACAACATGGCCGTCATCAAAGAGTTCATGCGCTTCAAGGTGCGCATGGAGGGCTCCATGAACGG
CCACGAGTTCGAGATCGAGGGCGAGGGCGAGGGCCGCCCCTACGAGGGCACCCAGACCGCCAAGCTGAAG
GTGACCAAGGGCGGCCCCCTGCCCTTCGCCTGGGACATCCTGTCCCCCCAGTTCATGTACGGCTCCAAGG
CGTACGTGAAGCACCCCGCCGACATCCCCGATTACAAGAAGCTGTCCTTCCCCGAGGGCTTCAAGTGGGA
GCGCGTGATGAACTTCGAGGACGGCGGTCTGGTGACCGTGACCCAGGACTCCTCCCTGCAGGACGGCACG
CTGATCTACAAGGTGAAGATGCGCGGCACCAACTTCCCCCCCGACGGCCCCGTAATGCAGAAGAAGACCA
TGGGCTGGGAGGCCTCCACCGAGCGCCTGTACCCCCGCGACGGCGTGCTGAAGGGCGAGATCCACCAGGC
CCTGAAGCTGAAGGACGGCGGCCGCTACCTGGTGGAGTTCAAGACCATCTACATGGCCAAGAAGCCCGTG
CAACTGCCCGGCTACTACTACGTGGACACCAAGCTGGACATCACCTCCCACAACGAGGACTACACCATCG
TGGAACAGTACGAGCGCTCCGAGGGCCGCCACCACCTGTTCCTGTACGGCATGGACGAGCTGTACAAGTA
AGCTTGCATGCCTGCAGGTCGACTCTAGAGGATCCCCGGGTACCGAGCTCGAATTTCCCCGATCGTTCAA
ACATTTGGCAATAAAGTTTCTTAAGATTGAATCCTGTTGCCGGTCTTGCGATGATTATCATATAATTTCT
GTTGAATTACGTTAAGCATGTAATAATTAACATGTAATGCATGACGTTATTTATGAGATGGGTTTTTATG
ATTAGAGTCCCGCAATTATACATTTAATACGCGATAGAAAACAAAATATAGCGCGCAAACTAGGATAAAT
TATCGCGCGCGGTGTCATCTATGTTACTAGATCGGGAATTGGTTCCGGAACCAATTCGTAATCATGGTCA
TAGCTGTTTCCTGTGTGAAATTGTTATCCGCTCACAATTCCACACAACATACGAGCCGGAAGCATAAAGT
GTAAAGCCTGGGGTGCCTAATGAGTGAGCTAACTCACATTAGGCTGAATTAGGCGCGCCTATTTCTGAAT
TCAACACATTGCGGACGTTTTTAATGTACTGAATTAACGCCGAATTAATTCGGGGGATCTGGATTTTAGT
ACTGGATTTTGGTTTTAGGAATTAGATTTTATTGATAGAAGTATTTTACAAATACAAATACATACTAAGG
GTTTCTTATATGCTCAACACATGAGCGAAACCCTATAGGAACCCTAATTCCCTTATCTGGGAACTACTCA
CACATTATTATGGAGAAACTCGAGCTTGTCGATCGACTCTAGGCCGGGAAGCCGATCTCGGCTTGAACGA
ATTGTTAGGTGGCGGTACTTGGGTCGATATCAAAGTGCATCACTTCTTCCCGTATGCCCAACTTTGTATA
GAGAGCCACTGCGGGATCGTCACCGTAATCTGCTTGCACGTAGATCACATAAGCACCAAGCGCGTTGGCC
TCATGCTTGAGGAGATTGATGAGCGCGGTGGCAATGCCCTGCCTCCGGTGCTCGCCGGAGACTGCGAGAT
CATAGATATAGATCTCACTACGCGGCTGCTCAAACTTGGGCAGAACGTAAGCCGCGAGAGCGCCAACAAC
CGCTTCTTGGTCGAAGGCAGCAAGCGCGATGAATGTCTTACTACGGAGCAAGTTCCCGAGGTAATCGGAG
TCCGGCTGATGTTGGGAGTAGGTGGCTACGTCTCCGAACTCACGACCGAAAAGATCAAGAGCAGCCCGCA
TGGATTTGACTTGGTCAGGGCCGAGCCTACATGTGCGAATGATGCCCATACTTGAGCCACCTAACTTTGT
TTTAGGGCGACTGCCCTGCTGCGTAACATCGTTGCTGCTGCGTACCATGGTCGATCGACAGATCTGCGAA
AGCTCGAGAGAGATAGATTTGTAGAGAGAGACTGGTGATTTCAGCGTGTCCTCTCCAAATGAAATGAACT
TCCTTATATAGAGGAAGGGTCTTGCGAAGGATAGTGGGATTGTGCGTCATCCCTTACGTCAGTGGAGATA
TCACATCAATCCACTTGCTTTGAAGACGTGGTTGGAACGTCTTCTTTTTCCACGATGCTCCTCGTGGGTG
GGGGTCCATCTTTGGGACCACTGTCGGCAGAGGCATCTTGAACGATAGCCTTTCCTTTATCGCAATGATG
GCATTTGTAGGTGCCACCTTCCTTTTCTACTGTCCTTTTGATGAAGTGACAGATAGCTGGGCAATGGAAT
CCGAGGAGGTTTCCCGATATTACCCTTTGTTGAAAAGTCTCAATAGCCCTTTGGTCTTCTGAGACTGTAT
CTTTGATATTCTTGGAGTAGACGAGAGTGTCGTGCTCCACCATGTTCACATCAATCCACTTGCTTTGAAG
ACGTGGTTGGAACGTCTTCTTTTTCCACGATGCTCCTCGTGGGTGGGGGTCCATCTTTGGGACCACTGTC
GGCAGAGGCATCTTGAACGATAGCCTTTCCTTTATCGCAATGATGGCATTTGTAGGTGCCACCTTCCTTT
TCTACTGTCCTTTTGATGAAGTGACAGATAGCTGGGCAATGGAATCCGAGGAGGTTTCCCGATATTACCC
TTTGTTGAAAAGTCTCAATAGCCCTTTGGTCTTCTGAGACTGTATCTTTGATATTCTTGGAGTAGACGAG
AGTGTCGTGCTCCACCATGTTGGCAAGCTGCTCTAGCCAATACGCAAACCGAATTCAGAAATAAATTCAG
CCTAATTCGGCGTTAATTCAGTACATTAAAAACGTCCGCAATGTGTTATTAAGTTGTCTAAGCGTCAATT
TGTTTACACCACAATATATCCTGCCACCAGCCAGCCAACAGCTCCCCGACCGGCAGCTCGGCACAAAATC
ACCACTCGATACAGGCAGCCCATCAGTCCGGGACGGCGTCAGCGGGAGAGCCGTTGTAAGGCGGCAGACT
TTGCTCATGTTACCGATGCTATTCGGAAGAACGGCAACTAAGCTGCCGGGTTTGAAACACGGATGATCTC
GCGGAGGGTAGCATGTTGATTGTAACGATGACAGAGCGTTGCTGCCTGTGATCAATTCGGGCACGAACCC
AGTGGACATAAGCCTGTTCGGTTCGTAAGCTGTAATGCAAGTAGCGTATGCGCTCACGCAACTGGTCCAG
AACCTTGACCGAACGCAGCGGTGGTAACGGCGCAGTGGCGGTTTTCATGGCTTGTTATGACTGTTTTTTT
GGGGTACAGTCTATGCCTCGGGCATCCAAGCAGCAAGCGCGTTACGCCGTGGGTCGATGTTTGATGTTAT
GGAGCAGCAACGATGTTACGCAGCAGGGCAGTCGCCCTAAAACAAAGTTAAACATCATGGGGGAAGCGGT
GATCGCCGAAGTATCGACTCAACTATCAGAGGTAGTTGGCGTCATCGAGCGCCATCTCGAACCGACGTTG
CTGGCCGTACATTTGTACGGCTCCGCAGTGGATGGCGGCCTGAAGCCACACAGTGATATTGATTTGCTGG
TTACGGTGACCGTAAGGCTTGATGAAACAACGCGGCGAGCTTTGATCAACGACCTTTTGGAAACTTCGGC
TTCCCCTGGAGAGAGCGAGATTCTCCGCGCTGTAGAAGTCACCATTGTTGTGCACGACGACATCATTCCG
TGGCGTTATCCAGCTAAGCGCGAACTGCAATTTGGAGAATGGCAGCGCAATGACATTCTTGCAGGTATCT
TCGAGCCAGCCACGATCGACATTGATCTGGCTATCTTGCTGACAAAAGCAAGAGAACATAGCGTTGCCTT
GGTAGGTCCAGCGGCGGAGGAACTCTTTGATCCGGTTCCTGAACAGGATCTATTTGAGGCGCTAAATGAA
ACCTTAACGCTATGGAACTCGCCGCCCGACTGGGCTGGCGATGAGCGAAATGTAGTGCTTACGTTGTCCC
GCATTTGGTACAGCGCAGTAACCGGCAAAATCGCGCCGAAGGATGTCGCTGCCGACTGGGCAATGGAGCG
CCTGCCGGCCCAGTATCAGCCCGTCATACTTGAAGCTAGACAGGCTTATCTTGGACAAGAAGAAGATCGC
TTGGCCTCGCGCGCAGATCAGTTGGAAGAATTTGTCCACTACGTGAAAGGCGAGATCACCAAGGTAGTCG
GCAAATAATGTCTAGCTAGAAATTCGTTCAAGCCGACGCCGCTTCGCGGCGCGGCTTAACTCAAGCGTTA
GATGCACTAAGCACATAATTGCTCACAGCCAAACTATCAGGTCAAGTCTGCTTTTATTATTTTTAAGCGT
GCATAATAAGCCCTACACAAATTGGGAGATATATCATGCATGACCAAAATCCCTTAACGTGAGTTTTCGT
TCCACTGAGCGTCAGACCCCGTAGAAAAGATCAAAGGATCTTCTTGAGATCCTTTTTTTCTGCGCGTAAT
CTGCTGCTTGCAAACAAAAAAACCACCGCTACCAGCGGTGGTTTGTTTGCCGGATCAAGAGCTACCAACT
CTTTTTCCGAAGGTAACTGGCTTCAGCAGAGCGCAGATACCAAATACTGTCCTTCTAGTGTAGCCGTAGT
TAGGCCACCACTTCAAGAACTCTGTAGCACCGCCTACATACCTCGCTCTGCTAATCCTGTTACCAGTGGC
TGCTGCCAGTGGCGATAAGTCGTGTCTTACCGGGTTGGACTCAAGACGATAGTTACCGGATAAGGCGCAG
CGGTCGGGCTGAACGGGGGGTTCGTGCACACAGCCCAGCTTGGAGCGAACGACCTACACCGAACTGAGAT
ACCTACAGCGTGAGCTATGAGAAAGCGCCACGCTTCCCGAAGGGAGAAAGGCGGACAGGTATCCGGTAAG
CGGCAGGGTCGGAACAGGAGAGCGCACGAGGGAGCTTCCAGGGGGAAACGCCTGGTATCTTTATAGTCCT
GTCGGGTTTCGCCACCTCTGACTTGAGCGTCGATTTTTGTGATGCTCGTCAGGGGGGCGGAGCCTATGGA
AAAACGCCAGCAACGCGGCCTTTTTACGGTTCCTGGCCTTTTGCTGGCCTTTTGCTCACATGTTCTTTCC
TGCGTTATCCCCTGATTCTGTGGATAACCGTATTACCGCCTTTGAGTGAGCTGATACCGCTCGCCGCAGC
CGAACGACCGAGCGCAGCGAGTCAGTGAGCGAGGAAGCGGAAGAGCGCCTGATGCGGTATTTTCTCCTTA
CGCATCTGTGCGGTATTTCACACCGCATATGGTGCACTCTCAGTACAATCTGCTCTGATGCCGCATAGTT
AAGCCAGTATACACTCCGCTATCGCTACGTGACTGGGTCATGGCTGCGCCCCGACACCCGCCAACACCCG
CTGACGCGCCCTGACGGGCTTGTCTGCTCCCGGCATCCGCTTACAGACAAGCTGTGACCGTCTCCGGGAG
CTGCATGTGTCAGAGGTTTTCACCGTCATCACCGAAACGCGCGAGGCAGGGTGCCTTGATGTGGGCGCCG
GCGGTCGAGTGGCGACGGCGCGGCTTGTCCGCGCCCTGGTAGATTGCCTGGCCGTAGGCCAGCCATTTTT
GAGCGGCCAGCGGCCGCGATAGGCCGACGCGAAGCGGCGGGGCGTAGGGAGCGCAGCGACCGAAGGGTAG
GCGCTTTTTGCAGCTCTTCGGCTGTGCGCTGGCCAGACAGTTATGCACAGGCCAGGCGGGTTTTAAGAGT
TTTAATAAGTTTTAAAGAGTTTTAGGCGGAAAAATCGCCTTTTTTCTCTTTTATATCAGTCACTTACATG
TGTGACCGGTTCCCAATGTACGGCTTTGGGTTCCCAATGTACGGGTTCCGGTTCCCAATGTACGGCTTTG
GGTTCCCAATGTACGTGCTATCCACAGGAAAGAGACCTTTTCGACCTTTTTCCCCTGCTAGGGCAATTTG
CCCTAGCATCTGCTCCGTACATTAGGAACCGGCGGATGCTTCGCCCTCGATCAGGTTGCGGTAGCGCATG
ACTAGGATCGGGCCAGCCTGCCCCGCCTCCTCCTTCAAATCGTACTCCGGCAGGTCATTTGACCCGATCA
GCTTGCGCACGGTGAAACAGAACTTCTTGAACTCTCCGGCGCTGCCACTGCGTTCGTAGATCGTCTTGAA
CAACCATCTGGCTTCTGCCTTGCCTGCGGCGCGGCGTGCCAGGCGGTAGAGAAAACGGCCGATGCCGGGA
TCGATCAAAAAGTAATCGGGGTGAACCGTCAGCACGTCCGGGTTCTTGCCTTCTGTGATCTCGCGGTACA
TCCAATCAGCTAGCTCGATCTCGATGTACTCCGGCCGCCCGGTTTCGCTCTTTACGATCTTGTAGCGGCT
AATCAAGGCTTCACCCTCGGATACCGTCACCAGGCGGCCGTTCTTGGCCTTCTTCGTACGCTGCATGGCA
ACGTGCGTGGTGTTTAACCGAATGCAGGTTTCTACCAGGTCGTCTTTCTGCTTTCCGCCATCGGCTCGCC
GGCAGAACTTGAGTACGTCCGCAACGTGTGGACGGAACACGCGGCCGGGCTTGTCTCCCTTCCCTTCCCG
GTATCGGTTCATGGATTCGGTTAGATGGGAAACCGCCATCAGTACCAGGTCGTAATCCCACACACTGGCC
ATGCCGGCCGGCCCTGCGGAAACCTCTACGTGCCCGTCTGGAAGCTCGTAGCGGATCACCTCGCCAGCTC
GTCGGTCACGCTTCGACAGACGGAAAACGGCCACGTCCATGATGCTGCGACTATCGCGGGTGCCCACGTC
ATAGAGCATCGGAACGAAAAAATCTGGTTGCTCGTCGCCCTTGGGCGGCTTCCTAATCGACGGCGCACCG
GCTGCCGGCGGTTGCCGGGATTCTTTGCGGATTCGATCAGCGGCCGCTTGCCACGATTCACCGGGGCGTG
CTTCTGCCTCGATGCGTTGCCGCTGGGCGGCCTGCGCGGCCTTCAACTTCTCCACCAGGTCATCACCCAG
CGCCGCGCCGATTTGTACCGGGCCGGATGGTTTGCGACCGCTCACGCCGATTCCTCGGGCTTGGGGGTTC
CAGTGCCATTGCAGGGCCGGCAGACAACCCAGCCGCTTACGCCTGGCCAACCGCCCGTTCCTCCACACAT
GGGGCATTCCACGGCGTCGGTGCCTGGTTGTTCTTGATTTTCCATGCCGCCTCCTTTAGCCGCTAAAATT
CATCTACTCATTTATTCATTTGCTCATTTACTCTGGTAGCTGCGCGATGTATTCAGATAGCAGCTCGGTA
ATGGTCTTGCCTTGGCGTACCGCGTACATCTTCAGCTTGGTGTGATCCTCCGCCGGCAACTGAAAGTTGA
CCCGCTTCATGGCTGGCGTGTCTGCCAGGCTGGCCAACGTTGCAGCCTTGCTGCTGCGTGCGCTCGGACG
GCCGGCACTTAGCGTGTTTGTGCTTTTGCTCATTTTCTCTTTACCTCATTAACTCAAATGAGTTTTGATT
TAATTTCAGCGGCCAGCGCCTGGACCTCGCGGGCAGCGTCGCCCTCGGGTTCTGATTCAAGAACGGTTGT
GCCGGCGGCGGCAGTGCCTGGGTAGCTCACGCGCTGCGTGATACGGGACTCAAGAATGGGCAGCTCGTAC
CCGGCCAGCGCCTCGGCAACCTCACCGCCGATGCGCGTGCCTTTGATCGCCCGCGACACGACAAAGGCCG
CTTGTAGCCTTCCATCCGTGACCTCAATGCGCTGCTTAACCAGCTCCACCAGGTCGGCGGTGGCCCATAT
GTCGTAAGGGCTTGGCTGCACCGGAATCAGCACGAAGTCGGCTGCCTTGATCGCGGACACAGCCAAGTCC
GCCGCCTGGGGCGCTCCGTCGATCACTACGAAGTCGCGCCGGCCGATGGCCTTCACGTCGCGGTCAATCG
TCGGGCGGTCGATGCCGACAACGGTTAGCGGTTGATCTTCCCGCACGGCCGCCCAATCGCGGGCACTGCC
CTGGGGATCGGAATCGACTAACAGAACATCGGCCCCGGCGAGTTGCAGGGCGCGGGCTAGATGGGTTGCG
ATGGTCGTCTTGCCTGACCCGCCTTTCTGGTTAAGTACAGCGATAACCTTCATGCGTTCCCCTTGCGTAT
TTGTTTATTTACTCATCGCATCATATACGCAGCGACCGCATGACGCAAGCTGTTTTACTCAAATACACAT
CACCTTTTTAGACGGCGGCGCTCGGTTTCTTCAGCGGCCAAGCTGGCCGGCCAGGCCGCCAGCTTGGCAT
CAGACAAACCGGCCAGGATTTCATGCAGCCGCACGGTTGAGACGTGCGCGGGCGGCTCGAACACGTACCC
GGCCGCGATCATCTCCGCCTCGATCTCTTCGGTAATGAAAAACGGTTCGTCCTGGCCGTCCTGGTGCGGT
TTCATGCTTGTTCCTCTTGGCGTTCATTCTCGGCGGCCGCCAGGGCGTCGGCCTCGGTCAATGCGTCCTC
ACGGAAGGCACCGCGCCGCCTGGCCTCGGTGGGCGTCACTTCCTCGCTGCGCTCAAGTGCGCGGTACAGG
GTCGAGCGATGCACGCCAAGCAGTGCAGCCGCCTCTTTCACGGTGCGGCCTTCCTGGTCGATCAGCTCGC
GGGCGTGCGCGATCTGTGCCGGGGTGAGGGTAGGGCGGGGGCCAAACTTCACGCCTCGGGCCTTGGCGGC
CTCGCGCCCGCTCCGGGTGCGGTCGATGATTAGGGAACGCTCGAACTCGGCAATGCCGGCGAACACGGTC
AACACCATGCGGCCGGCCGGCGTGGTGGTGTCGGCCCACGGCTCTGCCAGGCTACGCAGGCCCGCGCCGG
CCTCCTGGATGCGCTCGGCAATGTCCAGTAGGTCGCGGGTGCTGCGGGCCAGGCGGTCTAGCCTGGTCAC
TGTCACAACGTCGCCAGGGCGTAGGTGGTCAAGCATCCTGGCCAGCTCCGGGCGGTCGCGCCTGGTGCCG
GTGATCTTCTCGGAAAACAGCTTGGTGCAGCCGGCCGCGTGCAGTTCGGCCCGTTGGTTGGTCAAGTCCT
GGTCGTCGGTGCTGACGCGGGCATAGCCCAGCAGGCCAGCGGCGGCGCTCTTGTTCATGGCGTAATGTCT
CCGGTTCTAGTCGCAAGTATTCTACTTTATGCGACTAAAACACGCGACAAGAAAACGCCAGGAAAAGGGC
AGGGCGGCAGCCTGTCGCGTAACTTAGGACTTGTGCGACATGTCGTTTTCAGAAGACGGCTGCACTGAAC
GTCAGAAGCCGACTGCACTATAGCAGCGGAGGGGTTGGATCAAAGTACTTTGATCCCGAGGGGAACCCTG
TGGTTGGCATGCACATACAAATGGACGAACGGATAAACCT
