>Addgene plasmid #68620 | pMpGWB229 | addgene partial sequence | sequence record 128848 | CAT-R 5'-GCAACTGACTGAAATGCCTC-3'
CGGATCCTAACTCAAAATCCACACATTATACGAGCCGGAAGCATAAAGTGTAAAGCCTGGGGTGCCTAAT
GCGGCCCCTCGAGGGGCCGCCATAGTGACTGGATATGTTGTGTTTTACAGTATTATGTAGTCTGTTTTTT
ATGCAAAATCTAATTTAATATATTGATATTTATATCATTTTACGTTTCTCGTTCAGCTTTTTTGCACAAA
CTTGTTGATAACTCTAGACCCAAGCTTGGCACTGGCCGTCGTTTTACAACGTC
