>Addgene plasmid #68620 | pMpGWB229 | addgene partial sequence | sequence record 128850 | ccdB-Fwd 5'-GCATGATGACCACCGATATG-3'
GGGGAATATAAATGTCAGGCTCCCTTATACACAGCCAGTCTGCAGGTCGACCATAGTGACTGGATATGTT
GTGTTTTACAGTATTATGTAGTCTGTTTTTTATGCAAAATCTAATTTAATATATTGATATTTATATCATT
TTACGTTTCTCGTTCAGCTTTCTTGTACAAAGTGGTTGATAACAGCGCTGGAGGCTCCGGTGGGAGCATG
GTGAGCAAGGGCGAGGAGGTCATCAAAGAGTTCATGCGCTTCAAGGTGCGCATGGAGGGCTCCATGAACG
GCCACGAGTTCGAGATCGAGGGCGAGGGCGAGGGCCGCCCCTA
